>Addgene plasmid #161491 | THI VP64 pGAP T4 | addgene full sequence | sequence record 326162 | Addgene NGS Result
CGCTGTGAGCAAAAGGCCAGCAAAAGGCCAGGAACCGTAAAAAGGCCGCGTTGCTGGCGTTTTTCCATAG
GCTCCGCCCCCCTGACGAGCATCACAAAAATCGACGCTCAAGTCAGAGGTGGCGAAACCCGACAGGACTA
TAAAGATACCAGGCGTTTCCCCCTGGAAGCTCCCTCGTGCGCTCTCCTGTTCCGACCCTGCCGCTTACCG
GATACCTGTCCGCCTTTCTCCCTTCGGGAAGCGTGGCGCTTTCTCATAGCTCACGCTGTAGGTATCTCAG
TTCGGTGTAGGTCGTTCGCTCCAAGCTGGGCTGTGTGCACGAACCCCCCGTTCAGCCCGACCGCTGCGCC
TTATCCGGTAACTATCGTCTTGAGTCCAACCCGGTAAGACACGACTTATCGCCACTGGCAGCAGCCACTG
GTAACAGGATTAGCAGAGCGAGGTATGTAGGCGGTGCTACAGAGTTCTTGAAGTGGTGGCCTAACTACGG
CTACACTAGAAGAACAGTATTTGGTATCTGCGCTCTGCTGAAGCCAGTTACCTTCGGAAAAAGAGTTGGT
AGCTCTTGATCCGGCAAACAAACCACCGCTGGTAGCGGTGGTTTTTTTGTTTGCAAGCAGCAGATTACGC
GCAGAAAAAAAGGATCTCAAGAAGATCCTTTGATCTTTTCTACGGGGTGGAGCGCAAAAAACCCCGCCCC
TGACAGGGCGGGGTTTTTTCGCGATCGGAGCGGTACTACCATTGACACTACACATCCTTAATTCCAATCC
TGTCTGGCCTCCTTCACCTTTTAACCATCTTGCCCATTCCAACTCGTGTCAGATTGCGTATCAAGTGAAA
AAAAAAAAATTTTAAATCTTTAACCCAATCAGGTAATAACTGTCGCCTCTTTTATCTGCCGCACTGCATG
AGGTGTCCCCTTAGTGGGAAAGAGTACTGAGCCAACCCTGGAGGACAGCAAGGGAAAAATACCTACAACT
TGCTTCATAATGGTCGTAAAAACAATCCTTGTCGGATATAAGTGTTGTAGACTGTCCCTTATCCTCTGCG
ATGTTCTTCCTCTCAAAGTTTGCGATTTCTCTCTATCAGAATTGCCATCAAGAGACTCAGGACTAATTTC
GCAGTCCCACACGCACTCGTACATGATTGGCTGAAATTTCCCTAAAGAATTTCTTTTTCACGAAAATTTT
TTTTTTACACAAGATTTTCAGCAGATATAAAATGGAGAGCAGGACCTCCGCTGTGACTCTTCTTTTTTTT
CTTTTATTCTCACTACATACATTTTAGTTATTCGCCAACATGGACTACAAAGACCATGACGGTGATTATA
AAGATCATGACATCGATTACAAGGATGACGATGACAAGCTCATGGACAAGAAGTACTCCATTGGGCTCGC
TATCGGCACAAACAGCGTCGGCTGGGCCGTCATTACGGACGAGTACAAGGTGCCGAGCAAAAAATTCAAA
GTTCTGGGCAATACCGATCGCCACAGCATAAAGAAGAACCTCATTGGCGCCCTCCTGTTCGACTCCGGGG
AGACGGCCGAAGCCACGCGGCTCAAAAGAACAGCACGGCGCAGATATACCCGCAGAAAGAATCGGATCTG
CTACCTGCAGGAGATCTTTAGTAATGAGATGGCTAAGGTGGATGACTCTTTCTTCCATAGGCTGGAGGAG
TCCTTTTTGGTGGAGGAGGATAAAAAGCACGAGCGCCACCCAATCTTTGGCAATATCGTGGACGAGGTGG
CGTACCATGAAAAGTACCCAACCATATATCATCTGAGGAAGAAGCTTGTAGACAGTACTGATAAGGCTGA
CTTGCGGTTGATCTATCTCGCGCTGGCGCATATGATCAAATTTCGGGGACACTTCCTCATCGAGGGGGAC
CTGAACCCAGACAACAGCGATGTCGACAAACTCTTTATCCAACTGGTTCAGACTTACAATCAGCTTTTCG
AAGAGAACCCGATCAACGCATCCGGAGTTGACGCCAAAGCAATCCTGAGCGCTAGGCTGTCCAAATCCCG
GCGGCTCGAAAACCTCATCGCACAGCTCCCTGGGGAGAAGAAGAACGGCCTGTTTGGTAATCTTATCGCC
CTGTCACTCGGGCTGACCCCCAACTTTAAATCTAACTTCGACCTGGCCGAAGATGCCAAGCTTCAACTGA
GCAAAGACACCTACGATGATGATCTCGACAATCTGCTGGCCCAGATCGGCGACCAGTACGCAGACCTTTT
TTTGGCGGCAAAGAACCTGTCAGACGCCATTCTGCTGAGTGATATTCTGCGAGTGAACACGGAGATCACC
AAAGCTCCGCTGAGCGCTAGTATGATCAAGCGCTATGATGAGCACCACCAAGACTTGACTTTGCTGAAGG
CCCTTGTCAGACAGCAACTGCCTGAGAAGTACAAGGAAATTTTCTTCGATCAGTCTAAAAATGGCTACGC
CGGATACATTGACGGCGGAGCAAGCCAGGAGGAATTTTACAAATTTATTAAGCCCATCTTGGAAAAAATG
GACGGCACCGAGGAGCTGCTGGTAAAGCTTAACAGAGAAGATCTGTTGCGCAAACAGCGCACTTTCGACA
ATGGAAGCATCCCCCACCAGATTCACCTGGGCGAACTGCACGCTATCCTCAGGCGGCAAGAGGATTTCTA
CCCCTTTTTGAAAGATAACAGGGAAAAGATTGAGAAAATCCTCACATTTCGGATACCCTACTATGTAGGC
CCCCTCGCCCGGGGAAATTCCAGATTCGCGTGGATGACTCGCAAATCAGAAGAGACTATCACTCCCTGGA
ACTTCGAGGAAGTCGTGGATAAGGGGGCCTCTGCCCAGTCCTTCATCGAAAGGATGACTAACTTTGATAA
AAATCTGCCTAACGAAAAGGTGCTTCCTAAACACTCTCTGCTGTACGAGTACTTCACAGTTTATAACGAG
CTCACCAAGGTCAAATACGTCACAGAAGGGATGAGAAAGCCAGCATTCCTGTCTGGAGAGCAGAAGAAAG
CTATCGTGGACCTCCTCTTCAAGACGAACCGGAAAGTTACCGTGAAACAGCTCAAAGAGGACTATTTCAA
AAAGATTGAATGTTTCGACTCTGTTGAAATCAGCGGAGTGGAGGATCGCTTCAACGCATCCCTGGGAACG
TATCACGATCTCCTGAAAATCATTAAAGACAAGGACTTCCTGGACAATGAGGAGAACGAGGACATTCTTG
AGGACATTGTCCTCACCCTTACGTTGTTTGAAGATAGGGAGATGATTGAAGAACGCTTGAAAACTTACGC
TCATCTCTTCGACGACAAAGTCATGAAACAGCTCAAGAGGCGCCGATATACAGGATGGGGGCGGCTGTCA
AGAAAACTGATCAATGGGATCCGAGACAAGCAGAGTGGAAAGACAATCCTGGATTTTCTTAAGTCCGATG
GATTTGCCAACAGGAACTTCATGCAGTTGATCCATGATGACTCTCTCACCTTTAAGGAGGACATCCAGAA
AGCACAAGTTTCTGGCCAGGGGGACAGTCTGCACGAGCACATCGCTAATCTTGCAGGTAGCCCAGCTATC
AAAAAGGGAATACTGCAGACCGTTAAGGTCGTGGATGAACTCGTCAAAGTAATGGGAAGGCATAAGCCCG
AGAATATCGTTATCGAGATGGCCCGAGAGAACCAAACTACCCAGAAGGGACAGAAGAACAGTAGGGAAAG
GATGAAGAGGATTGAAGAGGGTATAAAAGAACTGGGGTCCCAAATCCTTAAGGAACACCCAGTTGAAAAC
ACCCAGCTTCAGAATGAGAAGCTCTACCTGTACTACCTGCAGAACGGCAGGGACATGTACGTGGATCAGG
AACTGGACATCAATCGGCTCTCCGACTACGACGTGGATGCCATCGTGCCCCAGTCTTTTCTCAAAGATGA
TTCTATTGATAATAAAGTGTTGACAAGATCCGATAAAAATAGAGGGAAGAGTGATAACGTCCCCTCAGAA
GAAGTTGTCAAGAAAATGAAAAATTATTGGCGGCAGCTGCTGAACGCCAAACTGATCACACAACGGAAGT
TCGATAATCTGACTAAGGCTGAACGAGGTGGCCTGTCTGAGTTGGATAAAGCCGGCTTCATCAAAAGGCA
GCTTGTTGAGACACGCCAGATCACCAAGCACGTGGCCCAAATTCTCGATTCACGCATGAACACCAAGTAC
GATGAAAATGACAAACTGATTCGAGAGGTGAAAGTTATTACTCTGAAGTCTAAGCTAGTCTCAGATTTCA
GAAAGGACTTTCAGTTTTATAAGGTGAGAGAGATCAACAATTACCACCATGCGCATGATGCCTACCTGAA
TGCAGTGGTAGGCACTGCACTTATCAAAAAATATCCCAAGCTTGAATCTGAATTTGTTTACGGAGACTAT
AAAGTGTACGATGTTAGGAAAATGATCGCAAAGTCTGAGCAGGAAATAGGCAAGGCCACCGCTAAGTACT
TCTTTTACAGCAATATTATGAATTTTTTCAAGACCGAGATTACACTGGCCAATGGAGAGATTCGGAAGCG
ACCACTTATCGAAACAAACGGAGAAACAGGAGAAATCGTGTGGGACAAGGGTAGGGATTTCGCGACAGTC
CGGAAGGTCCTGTCCATGCCGCAGGTGAACATCGTTAAAAAGACCGAAGTACAGACCGGAGGCTTCTCCA
AGGAAAGTATCCTCCCGAAAAGGAACAGCGACAAGCTGATCGCACGCAAAAAAGATTGGGACCCCAAGAA
ATACGGCGGATTCGATTCTCCTACAGTCGCTTACAGTGTACTGGTTGTGGCCAAAGTGGAGAAAGGGAAG
TCTAAAAAACTCAAAAGCGTCAAGGAACTGCTGGGCATCACAATCATGGAGCGATCAAGCTTCGAAAAAA
ACCCCATCGACTTTCTCGAGGCGAAAGGATATAAAGAGGTCAAAAAAGACCTCATCATTAAGCTTCCCAA
GTACTCTCTCTTTGAGCTTGAAAACGGCCGGAAACGAATGCTCGCTAGTGCGGGCGAGCTGCAGAAAGGT
AACGAGCTGGCACTGCCCTCTAAATACGTTAATTTCTTGTATCTGGCCAGCCACTATGAAAAGCTCAAAG
GGTCCCCCGAAGATAATGAGCAGAAGCAGCTGTTCGTGGAACAACACAAACACTACCTTGATGAGATCAT
CGAGCAAATAAGCGAATTCTCCAAAAGAGTGATCCTCGCCGACGCTAACCTCGATAAGGTGCTTTCTGCT
TACAATAAGCACAGGGATAAGCCCATCAGGGAGCAGGCAGAAAACATTATCCACTTGTTTACTCTGACCA
ACTTGGGCGCTCCTGCAGCCTTCAAGTACTTCGACACCACCATAGACAGAAAGCGGTACACCTCTACAAA
GGAGGTCCTGGACGCCACACTGATTCATCAGTCAATTACGGGGCTCTATGAAACAAGAATCGACCTCTCT
CAGCTCGGTGGAGACAGCAGGGCTGACCCCAAGAAGAAGAGGAAGGTGTGAGCTTTAGTCAAATATTAAT
CTATTTCACCTGTTCAAACTTTACTTAATGTACAAATGTGGTAGTTATTAGTTTTGCAACGGAACTTGTT
CCATAATCTGGTCCTCTGGGACAGCAAACTGTCTTTCACTAGTAGCGCCAGTTTCGGGAGTCCACACAGC
ATTAGTCACCGGTGCACCAGCACTAATCTCACGACCTTCTGGGTGTTTAAATGGGCAGTTAGGGTTGCGG
CATCCAGCTGCAAACTTACAATCCTCATCAATTGGATGAGTGAAAAAACAGTTTGGTCTGGTACAACTGT
TGCCTTCACGACACAGTACAGGAGTAGTTGCGTGACGTCTTGGGCACTTGTAATTACGGCATGATTTACC
AAATCGACATTGTTCCAAAGCCCTCTGTTGTTTTTGTTGTTTCTCTTCTTCGGTGATCTTGTGTTCAGGT
GATCGATGAGCCTTTGGACAGTCCGGATTAGAGCGCTCCGGGGAGCGCATTATTTGGGTCGGCTACTGTC
ATTGGTTATGATGGCCTTACCGAGCACGAAGGTGGTTGGATAGACCACAACTGGAAACAGTTGTACAAAC
AGATTGCATTCATTTTTGCTTGTATTGGATACTCGATGGCCATCACCGCTCTTATCTGTTTCATCCTCAA
CCGTATTCCATTTTTGCAACTGCGAGCTTCAGAAGAGGCTGAGGAGAAAGGTATGGATGAGGATCAGATT
GGAGAGTTCGCTTATGACTACGTGGAAGTACGTCGTGATTTTTTGGCTTGGGGATCAGGCCCAAACAATG
GCTTCAAGGAGCCGGAAGTTCTGGATCAGGTAGTTCCGGTTAATGATTTCAGCAGTGACCAGAATGTGAC
TAATCAGACCAACGAATCTGAGAAGCAGTAGAGTAAATATAGAGATGATATTTAGTGTATTCTAATGCTT
ATGTAATGTATTAAGCAAAAAGTTGTGTTTATGAGTTAGCATTTGTCTTAGCAAACATAAAATTATGTCG
ACATTTGCAACCCGCATGTCTAGTGTTTTTAGATCGATCTTCGATGTGTAGAATAATGCCTCCACGTGAT
GCCCCGCGATTTTGTTGGGTCGCAATGCCTCCAACATAAACCCATCACGTATAAAAAGCCCTCTTAACCC
TCCCCCCTGTTTCGTTTGCTTCATCACTTAACCTGAACTATCAACATGCCCAAAAAGAAAAGAAAAGTGG
GTAGTATGGCGTCTAACTTCACCCAGTTCGTTCTGGTTGACAACGGTGGTACCGGTGACGTTACCGTTGC
GCCGTCTAACTTCGCGAACGGTGTTGCGGAATGGATCTCTTCTAACTCTCGTTCTCAGGCGTACAAAGTT
ACCTGCTCTGTTCGTCAATCCTCCGCGCAGAACCGTAAATACACCATCAAAGTTGAAGTTCCGAAAGTTG
CGACCCAGACCGTTGGTGGTGTTGAACTGCCGGTTGCGGCGTGGCGTTCTTACCTGAACATGGAACTGAC
CATCCCGATCTTCGCGACCAACTCTGACTGCGAACTGATCGTTAAAGCGATGCAGGGTCTGCTGAAAGAC
GGTAACCCGATCCCGTCTGCGATCGCGGCGAACTCTGGTATCTACGGCTCCGGACGAGCCGATGCCCTTG
ACGATTTTGACTTGGACATGTTGGGTTCTGACGCTTTGGATGACTTTGATCTTGATATGCTTGGTTCCGA
CGCTCTAGATGATTTCGACTTGGATATGCTGGGATCCGATGCCTTGGACGATTTCGACTTGGATATGTTG
ATCAACTGAGCTTCTGTTTAATTCTGTAGGATAAACGAAATAACTGTATCTTTATAATCATCCTTAAGAT
AGCCCTGGACTCGTCAGACATTAGTTCGCGCACATTATTTTCCTCCACTGTCTGCAAACAGCCACACGGC
ATTTCCCTCTCTAGTTTCATTTATCAAAGTAGCACAACACGCTAATTGGAGGATCCTTTTTTGTAGAAAT
GTCTTGGTGTCCTCGTCCAATCAGGTAGCCATCTCTGAAATATCTGGCTCCGTTGCAACTCCGAACGACC
TGCTGGCAACGTAAAATTCTCCGGGGTAAAACTTAAATGTGGAGTAATGGAACCAGAAACGTCTCTTCCC
TTCTCTCTCCTTCCACCGCCCGTTACCGTCCCTAGGAAATTTTACTCTGCTGGAGAGCTTCTTCTACGGC
CCCCTTGCAGCAATGCTCTTCCCAGCATTACGTTGCGGGTAAAACGGAGGTCGTGTACCCGACCTAGCAG
CCCAGGGATGGAAAAGTCCCGGCCGTCGCTGGCAATAATAGCGGGCGGACGCATGTCATGAGATTATTGG
AAACCACCAGAATCGAATATAAAAGGCGAACACCTTTCCCAATTTTGGTTTCTCCTGACCCAAAGACTTT
AAATTTAATTTATTTGTCCCTATTTCAATCAATTGAACAACTATCAAAACACCATGTCATACCTGATGAG
TCCGTGAGGACGAAACGAGTAAGCTCGTCGTATGATTCAAATTGATTCAGTTTTAGAGCTAGAAATAGCA
AGTTAAAATAAGGCTAGTCCGTTATCAACTTGAAAAAGTGGCACCGAGTCGGTGCGCGCACATGAGGATC
ACCCATGTGCTTTTGGCCGGCATGGTCCCAGCCTCCTCGCTGGCGCCGGCTGGGCAACATGCTTCGGCAT
GGCGAATGGGACAGCTTTGGACTGCTTTTAGTGTACATCTGATAATATAGTACTACCACGTATGATAATG
TAGAGAATAGGCTTCCTTGTCGAGTGTGTTTGCAGTTTTCTTGAGTTTCAAGGTTTAAATGCTGGTATAT
TAGTTCATCGAAGGTTTCAGCCAATAGCACCTTAAATCAATCAAACTAATTCGACTCTTACGAAAGAGCC
TACTGTGTTTAGTATCGAAGTCGTTTACCTTTCATGTTGAATAGCTTCCTCTCTGACCCTAACATTTCAA
GATCCTCCTAAAGTTACCCGGATTGTGAAATTCTAATGATCCACCTGCCCAATGCATTTTTTCTTTATTC
AGTTTACCTTTTTTACCTAATATACGAGCTTGTTAAAGTAAGTGGCACTGCAATACTAGGCTTATTGTTG
ATATTATGATGAATCGTTTTCACAAACTTGATTTCCTGTGAACTCACCATGTACTAAGGAAAAAAACATG
CATCACCATCTGAATATTTGACCGCTAGCTCATGGACATGGAGGCCCAGAATACCCTCCTTGACAGTCTT
GACGTGCGCAGCTCAGGGGCATGATGTGACTGTCGCCCGTACATTTAGCCCATACATCCCCATGTATAAT
CATTTGCATCCATACATTTTGATGGCCGCACGGCGCGAAGCAAAAATTACGGCTCCTCGCTGCAGACCTG
CGAGCAGGGAAACGCTCCCCTCACAGACGCGTTGAATTGTCCCCACGCCGCGCCCCTGTAGAGAAATATA
AAAGGTTAGGATTTGCCACTGAGGTTCTTCTTTCATATACTTCCTTTTAAAATCTTGCTAGGATACAGTT
CTCACATCACATCCGAACATAAACAACCATGGGTACCACTCTTGACGACACGGCTTACCGGTACCGCACC
AGTGTCCCGGGGGACGCCGAGGCCATCGAGGCACTGGATGGGTCCTTCACCACCGACACCGTTTTTCGCG
TCACCGCCACCGGGGACGGCTTCACCCTGCGGGAGGTGCCGGTGGACCCGCCCCTGACCAAGGTGTTCCC
CGACGACGAATCGGACGACGAATCGGACGACGGGGAGGACGGCGACCCGGACTCCCGGACGTTCGTCGCG
TACGGGGACGACGGCGACCTGGCGGGCTTCGTGGTCGTCTCGTACTCCGGCTGGAACCGCCGGCTGACCG
TCGAGGACATCGAGGTCGCCCCGGAGCACCGGGGGCACGGGGTCGGGCGCGCGTTGATGGGGCTCGCGAC
GGAGTTCGCCCGCGAGCGGGGCGCCGGGCACCTCTGGCTGGAGGTCACCAACGTCAACGCACCGGCGATC
CACGCGTACCGGCGGATGGGGTTCACCCTCTGCGGCCTGGACACCGCCCTGTACGACGGCACCGCCTCGG
ACGGCGAGCAGGCGCTCTACATGAGCATGCCCTGCCCCTAATCAGTACTGACAATAAAAAGATTCTTGTT
TTCAAGAACTTGTCATTTGTATAGTTTTTTTATATTGTAGTTGTTCTATTTTAATCAAATGTTAGCGTGA
TTTATATTTTTTTTCGCCTCGACATCATCTGCCCAGATGCGAAGTTAAGTGCGCAGAAAGTAATATCATG
CGTCAATCGTATGTGAATGCTGGTCGCTATACTGGCTTCATACCCAGCATTGACCTTTGGTATGAGCATC
TGAAAAACAACCAGGTGTTGCAAAGTTAAACATCCTTCTTTGTTCATATAGAACCCACTATTCATGGTAC
TCCCCAATCGAATTTCACATTCTGGTTTTGAAATTACACACCACGTTAGCTTATAAGATTTCATATAACT
TATTGATATACGGTTTCCATTGTTCGAATAGTTGAGGTTGTATGTAATTCGATTGAAGGGGCCATTTTTG
TTTCCTACTTTTCCTGGGAGCTTATCCGATGCGCTTCAAAGCTGGAATTGTAAATATAGAGAAAAAGAAG
GATGTTGTTTTATTCTTGAAAGAGTATAATTTTACTTCTAGCAACTCTCCCACTTCGCTTGACTTCATTT
ATTTCTTGGGCACATAGGCGTAGTAATCTAGACCAACAGATAATTTGCCGGAATGATATAGCGATTGGAA
AATGAACTGAAATTTTTTGCTGTCTTTCAATTTGACGGGCAGTTCATCAGGCGCGCCGTGACCGACCATA
TAAATACGTTGAGAATGTTATTCTTCCTCGTAGTTGAAGTGGCTTCATAATTTCAGAACTCAATAGATAA
ACTAGGATGTTTTAAAGCAATTAATGCTCACAAGTAAGGAGCGACTCTCTTGCTTTTCGAATACTAAAAG
TATCGTCCCAACCCAGAAAAAAAGACCTCTTAACTGCAAAATAAACTCTATATATTTCTTCTAAAACAGT
TTCAGGTTGGATAGTATCGCATTCTCATCACTTCTAACTAGTAGGCCATGAGATATATTAACGTTTACTT
GAGTTCTAAGTTCTCCGAATTAGATGCACAGCACAAACAAGATTAGGTTTCACTTGGTACAAAATACGAA
CAGAGTTTAAGGTCGTAATTTCATTTCGTTATTGATCCCCACAATCTATTCTTATCACAGTCATCAGATA
GTCGCGAAAAAGCATGCAGAAAAGGGGGTCGTCCCTATCTAAGTTGTAGCATTACAACAAATATGAC
Features (pLannotate 1.2.2; 14 found; start..end, strand, type, name):
     62..650     -  rep_origin     ori: high-copy-number ColE1/pMB1/pBR322/pUC origin of replication
   1303..1368    +  CDS            3xFLAG: three tandem FLAG® epitope tags, followed by an enterokinase cleavage site
   1372..5475    +  CDS            Cas9: Cas9 (Csn1) endonuclease from the Streptococcus pyogenes Type II CRISPR/Cas system generates RNA-guided double strand breaks in DNA
   5997..6284    +  CDS            MEP1 (fragment): MEP1_YEAST - Also known as AMT1. Experimental evidence at protein level: Swiss-Prot protein existence level 1. Transporter for ammonium (both charged and uncharged NH3 and NH4) to use as a nitrogen source. Can also transport methylamine. The affinity of MEP1 is about twenty times lower than that of MEP2. MEP3 has the lowest affinity. From Saccharomyces cerevisiae (strain ATCC 204508 / S288c) (Baker's yeast).
   6726..7115    +  CDS            CAPSD_BPMS2: Experimental evidence at protein level: Swiss-Prot protein existence level 1. Acts as a translational repressor of viral replicase synthesis late in infection. This latter function is the result of capsid protein interaction with an RNA hairpin which contains the replicase ribosome-binding site. From Escherichia phage MS2 (Bacteriophage MS2).
   7134..7160    +  CDS            VP48 (fragment): 3 tandem repeats of the minimal activation domain of herpes simplex virus VP16 (Cheng et al., 2013)
   7218..7243    +  CDS            VP160 (fragment): 10 tandem repeats of the minimal activation domain of herpes simplex virus VP16 (Cheng et al., 2013)
   7478..7954    +  promoter       GAP promoter: promoter for Pichia pastoris glyceraldehyde-3-phosphate dehydrogenase
   7973..7996    +  misc_RNA       sTRSV HHRz (fragment): hammerhead ribozyme from the tobacco ringspot virus satellite RNA (Khvorova et al., 2003)
   8030..8105    +  misc_RNA       gRNA scaffold: guide RNA scaffold for the Streptococcus pyogenes CRISPR/Cas9 system
   8110..8128    +  misc_RNA       MS2 stem loop: stem loop that binds the bacteriophage MS2 coat protein
   8715..9058    +  promoter       TEF promoter: Ashbya gossypii TEF promoter
   9065..9629    +  CDS            NrsR (fragment): nourseothricin acetyltransferase; Streptomyces noursei nat1; confers resistance to nourseothricin
   9637..9834    +  terminator     TEF terminator: Ashbya gossypii TEF terminator
