[The description below was written by a language model from this plasmid's Addgene catalogue record and pLannotate feature annotations shown in this document.]
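Description:
THI VP64 pGAP T4 is a 10.8 kb yeast expression plasmid for CRISPR/RNA-scaffold-based transcriptional regulation in Pichia pastoris, built on the roughly 3 kb BB3rN_AD backbone. It replicates in E. coli at high copy from a ColE1/pUC-type origin. Its only annotated marker is a nourseothricin acetyltransferase gene flanked by the Ashbya gossypii TEF promoter and terminator; the record lists nourseothricin as the bacterial selection, and this cassette would be expected to serve for selection in yeast as well. No yeast replication origin is annotated, and the record does not state how the plasmid is maintained in Pichia.

The payload consists of three expression units. The first places dCas9, the nuclease-dead form of Streptococcus pyogenes Cas9, under the TEF2 promoter, with an N-terminal 3xFLAG tag and, according to the construct name, an SV40 nuclear localisation signal. The second uses the POR1 promoter to express the bacteriophage MS2 coat protein fused to the VP64 activation domain (tandem repeats of the herpes simplex VP16 minimal activator, detected as partial VP48/VP160 matches) and an SV40 NLS. The third uses the Pichia GAP promoter, an RNA polymerase II promoter, to transcribe a guide RNA directed at site T4 in the THI11 promoter. An upstream hammerhead ribozyme fragment presumably trims the 5′ end of the transcript to release the guide, and an MS2 stem loop follows the gRNA scaffold. dCas9 binds the target without cutting, and the stem loop recruits MS2-VP64 there to activate transcription. A short MEP1-like match between the first two units is probably an incidental annotation. The plasmid belongs to a set used to fine-tune transcription in Pichia.
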