Addgene plasmid #161491: THI VP64 pGAP T4
Purpose: CRISPR/RNA scaffold based transcription regulation in Pichia pastoris BB3rN_pTEF2_dCAS9(3xFLAG_SV40NLS)_pPOR1_MS2bind_VP64_SV40NLS_pGAP_THI11_T4_gRNA_MS2
Depositing lab: Brigitte Gasser & Diethard Mattanovich. Depositing organization: Austrian Centre of Industrial Biotechnology. Publication: Fine-Tuning of Transcription in Pichia pastoris Using dCas9 and RNA Scaffolds. Baumschabl M, Prielhofer R, Mattanovich D, Steiger MG. ACS Synth Biol. 2020 Dec 18;9(12):3202-3209. doi: 10.1021/acssynbio.0c00214. Epub 2020 Nov 12. PubMed 33180466.
Backbone
  Vector backbone: Addgene#98552 BB3rN_AD
  Backbone size w/o insert (bp): 3000
  Total vector size (bp): 10847
  Vector type: Yeast Expression
Growth in bacteria
  Bacterial resistance: Nourseothricin (clonNat), 50 μg/mL
  Growth temperature: 37°C
  Growth strain: DH5alpha
  Copy number: High Copy
Gene/Insert 1
  Gene/Insert name: dCAS9
  Promoter: pTEF2
  Cloning method: Unknown
  Sequencing primers: 5′ gaggtatgtaggcggtgcta; 3′ GTACTGTGTCGTGAAGGC
Gene/Insert 2
  Gene/Insert name: MS2-VP64
  Promoter: pPOR1
  Cloning method: Unknown
  Sequencing primers: 5′ GCCTTCACGACACAGTAC; 3′ GACAGTGGAGGAAAATAATGTGC
Gene/Insert 3
  Gene/Insert name: gRNA (Targeting T4 in the THI11 promoter)
  Promoter: pGAP
  Cloning method: Unknown
  Sequencing primers: 5′ GCACATTATTTTCCTCCACTGTC; 3′ ttatatttctctacaggggc
Terms and licenses: Academic/Nonprofit Terms; Industry Terms: Not Available to Industry
How to cite: THI VP64 pGAP T4 was a gift from Brigitte Gasser & Diethard Mattanovich (Addgene plasmid # 161491 ; http://n2t.net/addgene:161491 ; RRID:Addgene_161491)
